LOCUS       Exported 330 bp ds-DNA linear SYN 31-MAY-2021
DEFINITION  Encodes RVD positions 4-6 in TALEN assembly.
ACCESSION   .
VERSION     .
KEYWORDS    pFusX2-38
SOURCE      synthetic DNA construct
  ORGANISM  synthetic DNA construct
REFERENCE   1 (bases 1 to 330)
  AUTHORS   Ma AC, McNulty MS, Tanya PL, Jarryd CM, Martinez-Galvez G, Argue DP,
            Lee HB, Urban MD, Bullard CE, Blackburn PR, Man TK, Clark KJ, Ekker
            SC
  TITLE     FusX: A rapid one-step TALE assembly system for genome science.
  JOURNAL   Hum Gene Ther. 2016 Feb 8.
  PUBMED    26854857
REFERENCE   2 (bases 1 to 330)
  AUTHORS   .
  TITLE     Direct Submission
  JOURNAL   Exported May 31, 2021 from SnapGene Server 1.1.58
            http://www.snapgene.com
FEATURES             Location/Qualifiers
     source          1..330
                     /organism="synthetic DNA construct"
                     /mol_type="other DNA"
ORIGIN
        1 agtcttaagc gtctccctga ccccggacca agtggtggct atcgccagca acaatggcgg
       61 caagcaagcg ctcgaaacgg tgcagcggct gttgccggtg ctgtgccagg accatggcct
      121 gacgccggac caagtggtgg ctatcgccag ccacgatggc ggcaagcaag cgctcgaaac
      181 ggtgcagcgg ctgttgccgg tgctgtgcca ggaccatggc ctgactccgg accaagtggt
      241 ggctatcgcc agccacgatg gcggcaagca agcgctcgaa acggtgcagc ggctgttgcc
      301 ggtgctgtgc caggaccatg gcgagacgtc
//
