>Addgene plasmid #63320 | pFusX2-38 | depositor partial sequence | sequence record 105159 | FusX2
CGTCTCCCTGACCCCGGACCAAGTGGTGGCTATCGAGACCGGCGCCGCTACGGGCGCGTCCCATTCGCCA
TTCAGGCTGCGCAACTGTTGGGAAGGGCGATCGGTGCGGGCTCTTCGCTATTACGCCAGCTGGCGAAAGG
GGGATGTGCTGCAAGGCGATTAAGTTGGGAACGCCAGGGTTTTCCCAGTCACGACGTTGTAAAACGACGG
CCAGTGAGCGCGCGTAATCGACTCACTATAGGGCGAATTGGGTACCGGGCCCCCCCTCGAGGTCCTCCAG
CTTTTGTTCCCTTTAGTGAGGGTTAATTGCGCGCTTGGCGTAATCATGGTCATAGCTGTTTCCTGTGTGA
AATTGTTATCCGCTCACAATTCCACACAACATACGAGCCGGAAGCATAAAGTGTAAAGCCTGGGGTGCCT
AATGAGTGAGCTAACTCACATTAATTGCGTTGCGCTCACTGCCCGCTTTCCACCGGTGGTCTCTGGCGGC
AAGCAAGCGCTCGAAACGGTGCAGCGGCTGTTGCCGGTGCTGTGCCAGGACCATGGCGAGACGTCTAGAC
CAGCCAGGACAGAAATGCCTCGACTTCGCTGCTACCCAAGGTTGCCGGGTGACGCACACCGTGGAAACGG
ATGAAGGCACGAACCCAGTGGACATAAGCCTGTTCGGTTCGTAAGCTGTAATGCAAGTAGCGTATGCGCT
CACGCAACTGGTCCAGAACCTTGACCGAACGCAGCGGTGGTAACGGCGCAGTGGCGGTTTTCATGGCTTG
TTATGACTGTTTTTTTGGGGTACAGTCTATGCCTCGGGCATCCAAGCAGCAAGCGCGTTACGCCGTGGGT
CGATGTTTGATGTTATGGAGCAGCAACGATGTTACGCAGCAGGGCAGTCGCCCTAAAACAAAGTTAAACA
TTATGAGGGAAGCGGTGATCGCCGAAGTATCGACTCAACTATCAGAGGTAGTTGGCGTCATCGAGCGCCA
TCTCGAACCGACGTTGCTGGCCGTACATTTGTACGGCTCCGCAGTGGATGGCGGCCTGAAGCCACACAGT
GATATTGATTTGCTGGTTACGGTGACCGTAAGGCTTGATGAAACAACGCGGCGAGCTTTGATCAACGACC
TTTTGGAAACTTCGGCTTCCCCTGGAGAGAGCGAGATTCTCCGCGCTGTAGAAGTCACCATTGTTGTGCA
CGACGACATCATTCCGTGGCGTTATCCAGCTAAGCGCGAACTGCAATTTGGAGAATGGCAGCGCAATGAC
ATTCTTGCAGGTATCTTCGAGCCAGCCACGATCGACATTGATCTGGCTATCTTGCTGACAAAAGCAAGAG
AACATAGCGTTGCCTTGGTAGGTCCAGCGGCGGAGGAACTCTTTGATCCGGTTCCTGAACAGGATCTATT
TGAGGCGCTAAATGAAACCTTAACGCTATGGAACTCGCCGCCCGACTGGGCTGGCGATGAGCGAAATGTA
GTGCTTACGTTGTCCCGCATTTGGTACAGCGCAGTAACCGGCAAAATCGCGCCGAAGGATGTCGCTGCCG
ACTGGGCAATGGAGCGCCTGCCGGCCCAGTATCAGCCCGTCATACTTGAAGCTAGACAGGCTTATCTTGG
ACAAGAAGAAGATCGCTTGGCCTCGCGCGCAGATCAGTTGGAAGAATTTGTCCACTACGTGAAAGGCGAG
ATCACCAAGGTAGTCGGCAAATAACCCTCGAGCCACCCATGACCAAAATCCCTTAACGTGAGTTACGCGT
CGTTCCACTGAGCGTCAGACCCCGTAGAAAAGATCAAAGGATCTTCTTGAGATCCTTTTTTTCTGCGCGT
AATCTGCTGCTTGCAAACAAAAAAACCACCGCTACCAGCGGTGGTTTGTTTGCCGGATCAAGAGCTACCA
ACTCTTTTTCCGAAGGTAACTGGCTTCAGCAGAGCGCAGATACCAAATACTGTCCTTCTAGTGTAGCCGT
AGTTAGGCCACCACTTCAAGAACTCTGTAGCACCGCCTACATACCTCGCTCTGCTAATCCTGTTACCAGT
GGCTGCTGCCAGTGGCGATAAGTCGTGTCTTACCGGGTTGGACTCAAGACGATAGTTACCGGATAAGGCG
CAGCGGTCGGGCTGAACGGGGGGTTCGTGCACACAGCCCAGCTTGGAGCGAACGACCTACACCGAACTGA
GATACCTACAGCGTGAGCATTGAGAAAGCGCCACGCTTCCCGAAGGGAGAAAGGCGGACAGGTATCCGGT
AAGCGGCAGGGTCGGAACAGGAGAGCGCACGAGGGAGCTTCCAGGGGGAAACGCCTGGTATCTTTATAGT
CCTGTCGGGTTTCGCCACCTCTGACTTGAGCGTCGATTTTTGTGATGCTCGTCAGGGGGGCGGAGCCTAT
GGAAAAACGCCAGCAACGCGGCCTTTTTACGGTTCCTGGCCTTTTGCTGGCCTTTTGCTCACATGTTCTT
TCCTGCGTTATCCCCTGATTCTGTGGATAACCGTATTACCGCCTTTGAGTGAGCTGATACCGCTCGCCGC
AGCCGAACGACCGAGCGCAGCGAGTCAGTGAGCGAGGAAGCGGAAGAGCGCCCAATACGCAAACCGCCTC
TCCCCGCGCGTTGGCCGATTCATTAATGCAGCTGGCACGACAGGTTTCCCGACTGGAAAGCGGGCAGTGA
GCGCAACGCAATTAATACGCGTACCGCTAGCCAGGAAGAGTTTGTAGAAACGCAAAAAGGCCATCCGTCA
GGATGGCCTTCTGCTTAGTTTGATGCCTGGCAGTTTATGGCGGGCGTCCTGCCCGCCACCCTCCGGGCCG
TTGCTTCACAACGTTCAAATCCGCTCCCGGCGGATTTGTCCTACTCAGGAGAGCGTTCACCGACAAACAA
CAGATAAAACGAAAGGCCCAGTCTTCCGACTGAGCCTTTCGTTTTATTTGATGCCTGGCAGTTCCCTACT
CTCGCGTTAACGCTAGCATGGATGTTTTCCCAGTCACGACGTTGTAAAACGACGGCCAGTCTTAAG
