>Addgene plasmid #63320 | pFusX2-38 | addgene partial sequence | sequence record 115568 | pCR8_R1 5'-cgaaccgaacaggcttatgt-3'
GTGCGTCACCCGGCAACCTTGGGTAGCAGCGAAGTCGAGGCATTTCTGTCCTGGCTGGTCTAGACGTCTC
GCCATGGTCCTGGCACAGCACCGGCAACAGCCGCTGCACCGTTTCGAGCGCTTGCTTGCCGCCATCGTGG
CTGGCGATAGCCACCACTTGGTCCGGAGTCAGGCCATGGTCCTGGCACAGCACCGGCAACAGCCGCTGCA
CCGTTTCGAGCGCTTGCTTGCCGCCATCGTGGCTGGCGATAGCCACCACTTGGTCCGGCGTCAGGCCATG
GTCCTGGCACAGCACCGGCAACAGCCGCTGCACCGTTTCGAGCGCTTGCTTGCCGCCATTGTTGCTGGCG
ATAGCCACCACTTGGTCCGGGGTCAGGGAGACGCTTAAGACTGGCCGTCGTTTTACAACGTCGTGACTGG
GAAAACATCCATGCTAGCGTTAACGCGAGAGTAGGGAACTGCCAGGCATCAAATAAAACGAAAGGCTCAG
TCGGAAGACTGGGCCTTTCGTTTTATCTGTTGTTTGTCGGTGAACGCTCTCCTGAGTAGGACAAATCCGC
CGGGAGCGGATTTGAACGTTGTGAAGCAACGGCCCGGAGGGTGGCGGGCAGGACGCCCGCCATAAACTGC
CAGGCATCAAACTAAGCAGAAGGCCATCCTGACGGATGGCCTTTTTGCGTTTCTACAAACTCTTCCTGGC
TAGCGGTACGCGTATTAATTGCGTTGCGCTCACTGCCCGCTTTCCAGTCGGGAAA
