[The description below was written by a language model from this plasmid's Addgene catalogue record and the feature table of its GenBank file.]
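Description:
pFusX2-38 is a library plasmid from the FusX system, a one-step method for assembling TALE repeat arrays used to build TALENs and related programmable DNA-binding proteins. It is built on the FusX2 backbone (about 3 kb without insert), is maintained as a high-copy plasmid in E. coli and is selected with spectinomycin. The origin of replication is not stated in the record, although the pCR8-named sequencing primers suggest a pCR8-type cloning vector lineage.

The insert is a synthetic trimer of TALE repeats carrying the repeat-variable diresidues NN, HD and HD. Under the standard TALE code these recognise G, C and C respectively, which matches the alternative name X2_GCC. The "X2" designation and the stated purpose indicate that this module supplies RVD positions 4 to 6 of the final array, so it is one member of a set of pre-assembled triplets covering the possible three-base combinations at that position. The trimer was cloned through BsaI sites that were destroyed in the process, consistent with Golden Gate-style construction using type IIS enzymes. How the module is released for the final assembly is not described in the record. The plasmid carries no recorded promoter or expression elements and serves as a building block rather than an expression vector: a user picks the appropriate triplet plasmid for each position of the target sequence and combines them into a receiver vector to generate a full-length TALE array.

The available sequence record covers only a 330 bp segment, roughly the size expected for three repeats, and has no annotated features, so the backbone elements cannot be confirmed from it.
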