Addgene plasmid #63320: pFusX2-38
Purpose: Encodes RVD positions 4-6 in TALEN assembly
Depositing lab: Stephen Ekker. Depositing organization: Mayo Foundation for Medical Education and Research. Publication: FusX: A rapid one-step TALE assembly system for genome science. Ma AC, McNulty MS, Tanya PL, Jarryd CM, Martinez-Galvez G, Argue DP, Lee HB, Urban MD, Bullard CE, Blackburn PR, Man TK, Clark KJ, Ekker SC. Hum Gene Ther. 2016 Jun;27(6):451-63. doi: 10.1089/hum.2015.172 PubMed 26854857.
Backbone
  Vector backbone: FusX2
  Backbone size w/o insert (bp): 3006
  Vector type: TALEN
Growth in bacteria
  Bacterial resistance: Spectinomycin, 50 μg/mL
  Growth temperature: 37°C
  Growth strain: DH5alpha
  Copy number: High Copy
Gene/Insert
  Gene/Insert name: NN HD HD (alt name: X2_GCC)
  Species: Synthetic
  Mutation: none
  Cloning method: Restriction Enzyme; 5′ cloning site BsaI (destroyed during cloning); 3′ cloning site BsaI (destroyed during cloning)
  Sequencing primers: 5′ pCR8_F1; 3′ pCR8_R1
Terms and licenses: Academic/Nonprofit Terms; Industry Terms: Not Available to Industry
How to cite: pFusX2-38 was a gift from Stephen Ekker (Addgene plasmid # 63320 ; http://n2t.net/addgene:63320 ; RRID:Addgene_63320)
